>Addgene plasmid #11540 | pHM6g.TM1457 | addgene partial sequence | sequence record 18325 | MBP-F 5'-GATGAAGCCCTGAAAGACGCGCAG-3'
CCTTTACTTCCGGGCCATAGCGGCGGCGGCGGCGGCGGCCAT
[282 nt withheld, positions 43-324]
TAAGGATCCGAATTCGAGCTCCGTCGACAAGCTTGCGGCCGCACTCGAGCACCACCACCACCACCACTGA
GATCCGGCTGCTAACAAAGCCCGAAAGGAAGCTGAGTTGGCTGCTGCCACCGCTGAGCAATAACTAGCAT
AACCCCTTGGGGCCTCTAAACGGGTCTTGAGGGGTTTTTTGCTGAAAGGAGGAACTATATCCGGATTGGC
GAATGGG
[124 nt withheld, positions 542-665]
C
[91 nt withheld, positions 667-757]
AGGGTGATGGTTCACGTANTGGGCCATCGCCCTGATAGACGGTTTTTCGCCCTTTGACGTTGGAGTCCAC
G
