[The description below was written by a language model from this plasmid's Addgene catalogue record.]
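Description:
pHM6g.TM1457 is a bacterial expression plasmid built on the pHM6g backbone (about 6.5 kb without insert) for producing the Thermotoga maritima protein TM1457 in Escherichia coli. It is maintained as a high-copy plasmid under kanamycin selection. The 282 bp TM1457 open reading frame was inserted by restriction cloning between NdeI and BamHI sites, both of which remain intact, so the insert can be excised or exchanged.

The backbone supplies an N-terminal fusion partner consisting of a His tag followed by maltose-binding protein, joined to the target through a TEV protease cleavage site. In this arrangement the His tag allows metal-affinity purification, MBP commonly improves the solubility and yield of the passenger protein, and TEV digestion removes the whole fusion partner to release TM1457 in near-native form. The record does not state the promoter or the origin of replication. However, the depositor recommends a BL21(DE3)-type strain for expression, which supplies T7 RNA polymerase and so is consistent with a T7-driven system.

The plasmid is distributed in a DH5alpha cloning strain. For protein production, the depositor recommends a BL21(DE3) Star host carrying the helper plasmid pSJS1244. That plasmid confers spectinomycin resistance and supports expression of genes containing codons that are rare in E. coli, and its marker is compatible with the kanamycin marker on this construct. The associated publication reports the crystal structure of TM1457, so the construct's main use is recombinant overexpression and purification of this small thermophile protein for structural and biochemical studies.
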