Addgene plasmid #11540: pHM6g.TM1457
Depositing lab: Sung-Hou Kim. Depositing organization: Lawrence Berkeley National Laboratory. Publication: Crystal structure of TM1457 from Thermotoga maritima. Shin DH, Lou Y, Jancarik J, Yokota H, Kim R, Kim SH. J Struct Biol. 2005 Nov . 152(2):113-7. 10.1016/j.jsb.2005.08.008 PubMed 16242963.
Backbone
  Vector backbone: pHM6g
  Backbone size w/o insert (bp): 6520
  Vector type: Bacterial Expression
Growth in bacteria
  Bacterial resistance: Kanamycin, 50 μg/mL
  Growth temperature: 37°C
  Growth strain: DH5alpha
  Copy number: High Copy
Gene/Insert
  Gene/Insert name: TM1457
  Species: T. maritima
  Insert size (bp): 282
  GenBank ID: AAD36525 TM1457 NP_229256
  Entrez Gene: TM1457
  Tag / fusion protein: HisTag-MBP, TEV cleavable (N terminal on backbone)
  Cloning method: Restriction Enzyme; 5′ cloning site NdeI (not destroyed); 3′ cloning site BamHI (not destroyed)
  Sequencing primers: 5′ CGTCAGACTGTCGATGAAGCCC; 3′ GCTAGTTATTGCTCAGCGG
Terms and licenses: Academic/Nonprofit Terms; Industry Terms: Not Available to Industry
Depositor comments: Please note that the plasmid pHM6g.TM1457 contains a Kanamycin resistance marker, and the BL21 bacterial strain contains a plasmid, pSJS1244, that confers spectinomycin resistance and allows for expression of genes with rare codons. Addgene provides this plasmid in the DH5alpha bacterial strain. For expression, please use BL21(DE3).Star/pSJS1244
How to cite: pHM6g.TM1457 was a gift from Sung-Hou Kim (Addgene plasmid # 11540 ; http://n2t.net/addgene:11540 ; RRID:Addgene_11540)
